Addgene plasmid #154933: pNT-12
Purpose: 12 designed non-target sites
Depositing lab: Michael Lynch. Depositing organization: Duke University. Publication: CRISPR-Cas "Non-Target" Sites Inhibit On-Target Cutting Rates. Moreb EA, Hutmacher M, Lynch MD. CRISPR J. 2020 Dec;3(6):550-561. doi: 10.1089/crispr.2020.0065. PubMed 33346713.
Backbone
  Vector backbone: pSMART-HCKan
  Vector type: Bacterial Expression
Growth in bacteria
  Bacterial resistance: Kanamycin, 50 μg/mL
  Growth temperature: 37°C
  Growth strain: DH5alpha
  Copy number: High Copy
Gene/Insert
  Gene/Insert name: 12 designed non-target sites
Terms and licenses: Academic/Nonprofit Terms; Industry Terms: Not Available to Industry
How to cite: pNT-12 was a gift from Michael Lynch (Addgene plasmid # 154933 ; http://n2t.net/addgene:154933 ; RRID:Addgene_154933)
