[The description below was written by a language model from this plasmid's Addgene catalogue record and pLannotate feature annotations shown in this document.]
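Description:
pNT-12 is a small (about 3.0 kb), high-copy bacterial plasmid built on the pSMART-HCKan backbone and carrying an insert described as 12 designed non-target sites. It is propagated in E. coli from a ColE1/pUC-type origin of replication and selected with kanamycin. The resistance gene, an aph(3')-Ia aminoglycoside phosphotransferase, is annotated as being driven by the cat promoter. As is characteristic of the pSMART design, the backbone elements are insulated by transcription terminators. The tonB bidirectional terminator lies upstream of the marker cassette, the T7 early terminator lies between the marker and the origin, and the T3 early terminator lies beyond the origin. This arrangement limits read-through transcription into or out of the cloning region.

The automated feature table annotates only these backbone parts, which occupy roughly the first 1.76 kb of the sequence. The remaining ~1.2 kb carries no called features and presumably contains the insert, but the record does not give the positions, spacing, sequences or design logic of the individual sites. No promoter or coding sequence is annotated there, so although the plasmid is catalogued as a bacterial expression vector, the payload appears to be a passive DNA array rather than an expressed gene.

The stated purpose and the associated study title, which concerns CRISPR-Cas "non-target" sites inhibiting on-target cutting rates, suggest a likely use. On a high-copy plasmid, the array would supply many copies of defined non-target sequences in cells. Their effect on the efficiency of nuclease cutting at an intended target could then be measured. The record does not specify which Cas protein or guide RNA the sites were designed against.
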