Features (pLannotate 1.2.2; 6 found; start..end, strand, type, name):
    111..142     +  terminator     tonB terminator: bidirectional E. coli tonB-P14 transcription terminator
    143..245     +  promoter       cat promoter: promoter of the E. coli cat gene encoding chloramphenicol acetyltransferase
    246..1059    +  CDS            KanR (fragment): aminoglycoside phosphotransferase; aph(3')-Ia; confers resistance to kanamycin in bacteria or G418 (Geneticin®) in eukaryotes
   1082..1109    +  terminator     T7Te terminator: phage T7 early transcription terminator
   1121..1708    -  rep_origin     ori: high-copy-number ColE1/pMB1/pBR322/pUC origin of replication
   1730..1759    -  terminator     T3Te terminator: phage T3 early transcription terminator
>Addgene plasmid #154933 | pNT-12 | addgene full sequence | sequence record 311733 | Addgene NGS Result
GGATAAGGTGTTGATTGGACGATTACAGTCAGGAACCAGCCTCAGTGACGAATTCTCTAGATATCGCTCA
ATACTGACCATTTAAATCATACCTGACCTCCATAGCAGAAAGTCAAAAGCCTCCGACCGGAGGCTTTTGA
CTTGATCGGCACGTAAGAGGTTCCAACTTTCACCATAATGAAATAAGATCACTACCGGGCGTATTTTTTG
AGTTATCGAGATTTTCAGGAGCTAAGGAAGCTAAAATGAGCCATATTCAACGGGAAACGTCTTGCTCGAG
GCCGCGATTAAATTCCAACATGGATGCTGATTTATATGGGTATAAATGGGCTCGCGATAATGTCGGGCAA
TCAGGTGCGACAATCTATCGATTGTATGGGAAGCCCGATGCGCCAGAGTTGTTTCTGAAACATGGCAAAG
GTAGCGTTGCCAATGATGTTACAGATGAGATGGTCAGGCTAAACTGGCTGACGGAATTTATGCCTCTTCC
GACCATCAAGCATTTTATCCGTACTCCTGATGATGCATGGTTACTCACCACTGCGATCCCAGGGAAAACA
GCATTCCAGGTATTAGAAGAATATCCTGATTCAGGTGAAAATATTGTTGATGCGCTGGCAGTGTTCCTGC
GCCGGTTGCATTCGATTCCTGTTTGTAATTGTCCTTTTAACGGCGATCGCGTATTTCGTCTCGCTCAGGC
GCAATCACGAATGAATAACGGTTTGGTTGGTGCGAGTGATTTTGATGACGAGCGTAATGGCTGGCCTGTT
GAACAAGTCTGGAAAGAAATGCATAAGCTTTTGCCATTCTCACCGGATTCAGTCGTCACTCATGGTGATT
TCTCACTTGATAACCTTATTTTTGACGAGGGGAAATTAATAGGTTGTATTGATGTTGGACGAGTCGGAAT
CGCAGACCGATACCAGGATCTTGCCATCCTATGGAACTGCCTCGGTGAGTTTTCTCCTTCATTACAGAAA
CGGCTTTTTCAAAAATATGGTATTGATAATCCTGATATGAATAAATTGCAGTTTCACTTGATGCTCGATG
AGTTTTTCTGAGGGCCCAAATGTAATCACCTGGCTCACCTTCGGGTGGGCCTTTCTGCGTTGCTGGCGTT
TTTCCATAGGCTCCGCCCCCCTGACGAGCATCACAAAAATCGATGCTCAAGTCAGAGGTGGCGAAACCCG
ACAGGACTATAAAGATACCAGGCGTTTCCCCCTGGAAGCTCCCTCGTGCGCTCTCCTGTTCCGACCCTGC
CGCTTACCGGATACCTGTCCGCCTTTCTCCCTTCGGGAAGCGTGGCGCTTTCTCATAGCTCACGCTGTAG
GTATCTCAGTTCGGTGTAGGTCGTTCGCTCCAAGCTGGGCTGTGTGCACGAACCCCCCGTTCAGCCCGAC
CGCTGCGCCTTATCCGGTAACTATCGTCTTGAGTCCAACCCGGTAAGACACGACTTATCGCCACTGGCAG
CAGCCACTGGTAACAGGATTAGCAGAGCGAGGTATGTAGGCGGTGCTACAGAGTTCTTGAAGTGGTGGCC
TAACTACGGCTACACTAGAAGAACAGTATTTGGTATCTGCGCTCTGCTGAAGCCAGTTACCTCGGAAAAA
GAGTTGGTAGCTCTTGATCCGGCAAACAAACCACCGCTGGTAGCGGTGGTTTTTTTGTTTGCAAGCAGCA
GATTACGCGCAGAAAAAAAGGATCTCAAGAAGATCCTTTGATTTTCTACCGAAGAAAGGCCCACCCGTGA
AGGTGAGCCAGTGAGTTGATTGCAGTCCAGTTACGCTGGAGTCTGAGGCTCGTCCTGAATGATATCAAGC
TTGAATTCGTTTTCTGTGGCACGACTTCTCTGGACTGTTCTTATCAACTCCGAGGGTAGACTCAATCTGA
ATACTTTTCGTTACTGGACCCTGGCCGTGGGGTAAAACGGTTGGCGAACTACGATACGGAAGTAACAGTC
TCCCTATTATTCTGATTGGTAGCAGTTAACTATCGGTCTAACCCTGGCCGTGTGGGTGGGCGTCTTTGAG
AACTGTTGACTACACGCTTATCTGCCGAAATAGAATACTGAGTGCCTTTATAAACGGTTGACTACCCTGG
CCGTGAGGTAAGTAGATTTCTTCGGAGGAATAATCGCTGAGAGTCACTGAAATCAATAGTATCACACCTG
TTTACGACTTTACTGAACCCTGGCCGTGCGGGAAACCTGTTATCTACCGATTCAGAAGTTCCTATTGAGT
TACTGGGAGACTATCATAGTTGCCAGAGTGAATCCCTATACCCTGGCCGTGCGGGAGAACTTTCAGCCAC
TATCACGGTAGAAGAATCCTTTTCGGAGTATTTTATTGGTATTCACGCAATTGCCAACAGTTACCCTGGC
CGTGTGGTTGATTCGGACTGCGATAGTAAACTGTAGATAATAAGACCGCTCTGACAATACCTCAGGTTTT
ACGACTATCCAGTTAACCCTGGCCGTGAGGCTCAGTAAACGAAATAATACGATAAGTAGTTCCCAATCTC
TGGTTGTCTCGGTAGACTCAGACTAATTGTTACGGACAACCCTGGCCGTGGGGTACGAAGACTGATTGAG
GACGCAACTACAGGTTCTATTTTACTTATTACGCCAGATAGGTAAACCAGAAATCCTCGTTACCCTGGCC
GTGCGGACTCTGAAAATCCGTGTTGAATAAAGGTGTAGTAGCCGTTACGCAATACCAATCTGAATACACT
TATAATACCGTGTCACCCTGGCCGTGAGGAAACACTGGATTGACTTTTCAGGAAGATTCGCAACTCGTAG
AAGCGTGATTACTAGTTACAACGACGAAAGCGTATTTACCCTGGCCGTGTGGTAAGATAGTAATAACCAA
CCCTGTTTCCGCTGTAGTGTAAGTGCCTTTCTGAAGAATTCAATCGTAATCTATTGGCGAACCCTGGCCG
TGGGGAGACAATAGGATTTCGCTGGTTTCACTCTCGGAATAAAGTTCTCAGTAGACTCAAAGACGACT
